Addgene plasmid #182335: CMV-FOXA1-T2A-miRFP670
Purpose: Expresses human FOXA1 and miRFP670 via T2A linker under control of a CMV promoter.
Depositing lab: Jennifer Mitchell. Depositing organization: University of Toronto. Publication: Epigenetic reprogramming of a distal developmental enhancer cluster drives SOX2 overexpression in breast and lung adenocarcinoma. Abatti LE, Lado-Fernandez P, Huynh L, Collado M, Hoffman MM, Mitchell JA. Nucleic Acids Res. 2023 Sep 22:gkad734. doi: 10.1093/nar/gkad734. PubMed 37738673.
Backbone
  Vector backbone: pcDNA3.3-TOPO
  Backbone manufacturer: Invitrogen
  Backbone size w/o insert (bp): 6390
  Total vector size (bp): 7806
  Modifications to backbone: Inserted T2A-miRFP670 at 3' terminal of MCS.
  Vector type: Mammalian Expression
  Selectable markers: Neomycin (select with G418)
Growth in bacteria
  Bacterial resistance: Ampicillin, 100 μg/mL
  Growth temperature: 37°C
  Growth strain: DH5alpha
  Copy number: High Copy
Gene/Insert
  Gene/Insert name: Forkhead Box A1 (alt name: FOXA1)
  Species: H. sapiens (human)
  Insert size (bp): 1416
  GenBank ID: NM_004496
  Entrez Gene: FOXA1 (a.k.a. HNF3A, TCF3A)
  Promoter: CMV
  Tag / fusion protein: T2A-miRFP670 (C terminal on insert)
  Cloning method: Gibson Cloning
  Sequencing primers: 5′ TAGAAGACACCGGGACCGAT; 3′ GGATTCTCCTCCACGTCACC
Resource information
  A portion of this plasmid was derived from a plasmid made by: FOXA1 was subcloned from Harvard Institute of Proteomics (HsCD00082189)
Terms and licenses: Academic/Nonprofit Terms; Industry Terms: Not Available to Industry
How to cite: CMV-FOXA1-T2A-miRFP670 was a gift from Jennifer Mitchell (Addgene plasmid # 182335 ; http://n2t.net/addgene:182335 ; RRID:Addgene_182335)
