[The description below was written by a language model from this plasmid's Addgene catalogue record and pLannotate feature annotations shown in this document.]
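Description:
CMV-FOXA1-T2A-miRFP670 is a 7.8 kb mammalian expression plasmid built on the pcDNA3.3-TOPO backbone, which was modified by placing a T2A-miRFP670 cassette at the 3′ end of the cloning site. It is maintained in E. coli as a high-copy plasmid through a ColE1/pUC-type origin and an ampicillin resistance gene (β-lactamase with its own promoter). An f1 phage origin is also present. For selection in mammalian cells, an SV40 enhancer/early promoter drives the neomycin phosphotransferase gene, terminated by an SV40 polyadenylation signal, allowing G418 selection of stable transfectants. The annotation also picks up short remnants such as lac promoter/operator elements and fragments of ble, lacI, bom and a bGH poly(A) signal, which appear to be backbone vestiges rather than functional parts.

The payload is a single transcription unit driven by the human cytomegalovirus immediate early enhancer and promoter. It encodes the human FOXA1 open reading frame (1,416 bp, inserted by Gibson assembly), a forkhead pioneer transcription factor that opens compacted chromatin at target enhancers and promoters. FOXA1 is followed by a T2A peptide and then miRFP670, a monomeric near-infrared fluorescent protein derived from a bacterial phytochrome, with the HSV thymidine kinase poly(A) signal closing the unit. Ribosomal skipping at T2A yields FOXA1 and miRFP670 as separate proteins from one mRNA, so far-red fluorescence marks cells overexpressing FOXA1 without a bulky fusion, leaving only a short T2A remnant on its C-terminus. The plasmid is suited to FOXA1 overexpression in transfected cells with fluorescence-based identification or sorting. The associated study concerned enhancer reprogramming and SOX2 overexpression in breast and lung adenocarcinoma.
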