Features (pLannotate 1.2.2; 19 found; start..end, strand, type, name):
    115..494     +  enhancer       CMV enhancer: human cytomegalovirus immediate early enhancer
    495..698     +  promoter       CMV promoter: human cytomegalovirus (CMV) immediate early promoter
    794..2209    +  CDS            FOXA1: FOXA1_HUMAN - Also known as HNF3A, TCF3A. Experimental evidence at protein level: Swiss-Prot protein existence level 1. Transcription factor that is involved in embryonic development, establishment of tissue-specific gene expression and regulation of gene expression in differentiated tissues. Is thought to act as a 'pioneer' factor opening the compacted chromatin for other proteins through interactions with nucleosomal core histones and thereby replacing linker histones at target enhancer and/or promoter sites. Binds DNA with the consensus sequence 5'- [AC]A[AT]T[AG]TT[GT][AG][CT]T[CT]-3' (By
   2276..3220    +  CDS            ORF frame 1: bright monomeric near-infrared fluorescent protein engineered from a bacterial phytochrome, with an emission maximum of 670 nm (Shcherbakova et al., 2016)
   3301..3349    +  polyA_signal   HSV TK poly(A) signal: herpes simplex virus thymidine kinase polyadenylation signal (Cole and Stacy, 1985)
   3440..3456    -  polyA_signal   bGH poly(A) signal (fragment): bovine growth hormone polyadenylation signal
   3551..3979    +  rep_origin     f1 ori (sequence partly withheld): f1 bacteriophage origin of replication; arrow indicates direction of (+) strand synthesis
   3993..4322    +  promoter       SV40 promoter: SV40 enhancer and early promoter
   4389..5180    +  CDS            neo: KKA2_KLEPN - Also known as kan, nptII. Experimental evidence at protein level: Swiss-Prot protein existence level 1. Resistance to kanamycin, neomycin, paromomycin, ribostamycin, butirosin and gentamicin B. From Klebsiella pneumoniae.
   5206..5364    +  CDS            ble (fragment): BLE_KLEPN - Experimental evidence at protein level: Swiss-Prot protein existence level 1. Binding protein with a strong affinity to the bleomycin family of antibiotics. Binds to CL990; an antimitotic-antibiotic compound. From Klebsiella pneumoniae.
   5359..5480    +  polyA_signal   SV40 poly(A) signal: SV40 polyadenylation signal
   5553..5569    -  protein_bind   lac operator: The lac repressor binds to the lac operator to inhibit transcription in E. coli. This inhibition can be relieved by adding lactose or isopropyl-β-D-thiogalactopyranoside (IPTG). lac repressor encoded by lacI
   5577..5607    -  promoter       lac promoter: promoter for the E. coli lac operon
   5622..5643    -  protein_bind   CAP binding site: CAP binding activates transcription in the presence of cAMP. E. coli catabolite activator protein
   5656..5748    -  CDS            lacI (fragment): lac repressor; lacI; The lac repressor binds to the lac operator to inhibit transcription in E. coli. This inhibition can be relieved by adding lactose or isopropyl-β-D-thiogalactopyranoside (IPTG).
   5931..6519    -  rep_origin     ori: high-copy-number ColE1/pMB1/pBR322/pUC origin of replication
   6690..7550    -  CDS            AmpR: β-lactamase; bla; confers resistance to ampicillin, carbenicillin, and related antibiotics
   7551..7655    -  promoter       AmpR promoter: bla
   7714..7766    -  misc_feature   bom (fragment): basis of mobility region from pBR322
>Addgene plasmid #182335 | CMV-FOXA1-T2A-miRFP670 | addgene full sequence | sequence record 356298 | Addgene NGS Result
CGAGCAAAATTTAAGCTACAACAAGGCAAGGCTTGACCGACAATTGCATGAAGAATCTGCTTAGGGTTAG
GCGTTTTGCGCTGCTTCGCGATGTACGGGCCAGATATACGCGTTGACATTGATTATTGACTAGTTATTAA
TAGTAATCAATTACGGGGTCATTAGTTCATAGCCCATATATGGAGTTCCGCGTTACATAACTTACGGTAA
ATGGCCCGCCTGGCTGACCGCCCAACGACCCCCGCCCATTGACGTCAATAATGACGTATGTTCCCATAGT
AACGCCAATAGGGACTTTCCATTGACGTCAATGGGTGGAGTATTTACGGTAAACTGCCCACTTGGCAGTA
CATCAAGTGTATCATATGCCAAGTACGCCCCCTATTGACGTCAATGACGGTAAATGGCCCGCCTGGCATT
ATGCCCAGTACATGACCTTATGGGACTTTCCTACTTGGCAGTACATCTACGTATTAGTCATCGCTATTAC
CATGGTGATGCGGTTTTGGCAGTACATCAATGGGCGTGGATAGCGGTTTGACTCACGGGGATTTCCAAGT
CTCCACCCCATTGACGTCAATGGGAGTTTGTTTTGGCACCAAAATCAACGGGACTTTCCAAAATGTCGTA
ACAACTCCGCCCCATTGACGCAAATGGGCGGTAGGCGTGTACGGTGGGAGGTCTATATAAGCAGAGCTCG
TTTAGTGAACCGTCAGATCGCCTGGAGACGCCATCCACGCTGTTTTGACCTCCATAGAAGACACCGGGAC
CGATCCAGCCTCCGGACTCTAGAATGTTAGGAACTGTGAAGATGGAAGGGCATGAAACCAGCGACTGGAA
CAGCTACTACGCAGACACGCAGGAGGCCTACTCCTCCGTCCCGGTCAGCAACATGAACTCAGGCCTGGGC
TCCATGAACTCCATGAACACCTACATGACCATGAACACCATGACTACGAGCGGCAACATGACCCCGGCGT
CCTTCAACATGTCCTATGCCAACCCGGGCCTAGGGGCCGGCCTGAGTCCCGGCGCAGTAGCCGGCATGCC
GGGGGGCTCGGCGGGCGCCATGAACAGCATGACTGCGGCCGGCGTGACGGCCATGGGTACGGCGCTGAGC
CCGAGCGGCATGGGCGCCATGGGTGCGCAGCAGGCGGCCTCCATGAATGGCCTGGGCCCCTACGCGGCCG
CCATGAACCCGTGCATGAGCCCCATGGCGTACGCGCCGTCCAACCTGGGCCGCAGCCGCGCGGGCGGCGG
CGGCGACGCCAAGACGTTCAAGCGCAGCTACCCGCACGCCAAGCCGCCCTACTCGTACATCTCGCTCATC
ACCATGGCCATCCAGCAGGCGCCCAGCAAGATGCTCACGCTGAGCGAGATCTACCAGTGGATCATGGACC
TCTTCCCCTATTACCGGCAGAACCAGCAGCGCTGGCAGAACTCCATCCGCCACTCGCTGTCCTTCAATGA
CTGCTTCGTCAAGGTGGCACGCTCCCCGGACAAGCCGGGCAAGGGCTCCTACTGGACGCTGCACCCGGAC
TCCGGCAACATGTTCGAGAACGGCTGCTACTTGCGCCGCCAGAAGCGCTTCAAGTGCGAGAAGCAGCCGG
GGGCCGGCGGCGGGGGCGGGAGCGGAAGCGGGGGCAGCGGCGCCAAGGGCGGCCCTGAGAGCCGCAAGGA
CCCCTCTGGCGCCTCTAACCCCAGCGCCGACTCGCCCCTCCATCGGGGTGTGCACGGGAAGACCGGCCAG
CTAGAGGGCGCGCCGGCCCCCGGGCCCGCCGCCAGCCCCCAGACTCTGGACCACAGTGGGGCGACGGCGA
CAGGGGGCGCCTCGGAGTTGAAGACTCCAGCCTCCTCAACTGCGCCCCCCATAAGCTCCGGGCCCGGGGC
GCTGGCCTCTGTGCCCGCCTCTCACCCGGCACACGGCTTGGCACCCCACGAGTCCCAGCTGCACCTGAAA
GGGGACCCCCACTACTCCTTCAACCACCCGTTCTCCATCAACAACCTCATGTCCTCCTCGGAGCAGCAGC
ATAAGCTGGACTTCAAGGCATACGAACAGGCACTGCAATACTCGCCTTACGGCTCTACGTTGCCCGCCAG
CCTGCCTCTAGGCAGCGCCTCGGTGACCACCAGGAGCCCCATCGAGCCCTCAGCCCTGGAGCCGGCGTAC
TACCAAGGTGTGTATTCCAGACCCGTCCTAAACACTTCCGCTAGCGAGGGCAGAGGAAGTCTTCTAACAT
GCGGTGACGTGGAGGAGAATCCCGGCCCTGGTACCGTAGCAGGTCATGCCTCTGGCAGCCCCGCATTCGG
GACCGCCTCTCATTCGAATTGCGAACATGAAGAGATCCACCTCGCCGGCTCGATCCAGCCGCATGGCGCG
CTTCTGGTCGTCAGCGAACATGATCATCGCGTCATCCAGGCCAGCGCCAACGCCGCGGAATTTCTGAATC
TCGGAAGCGTACTCGGCGTTCCGCTCGCCGAGATCGACGGCGATCTGTTGATCAAGATCCTGCCGCATCT
CGATCCCACCGCCGAAGGCATGCCGGTCGCGGTGCGCTGCCGGATCGGCAATCCCTCTACGGAGTACTGC
GGTCTGATGCATCGGCCTCCGGAAGGCGGGCTGATCATCGAACTCGAACGTGCCGGCCCGTCGATCGATC
TGTCAGGCACGCTGGCGCCGGCGCTGGAGCGGATCCGCACGGCGGGTTCACTGCGCGCGCTGTGCGATGA
CACCGTGCTGCTGTTTCAGCAGTGCACCGGCTACGACCGGGTGATGGTGTATCGTTTCGATGAGCAAGGC
CACGGCCTGGTATTCTCCGAGTGCCATGTGCCTGGGCTCGAATCCTATTTCGGCAACCGCTATCCGTCGT
CGACTGTCCCGCAGATGGCGCGGCAGCTGTACGTGCGGCAGCGCGTCCGCGTGCTGGTCGACGTCACCTA
TCAGCCGGTGCCGCTGGAGCCGCGGCTGTCGCCGCTGACCGGGCGCGATCTCGACATGTCGGGCTGCTTC
CTGCGCTCGATGTCGCCGTGCCATCTGCAGTTCCTGAAGGACATGGGCGTGCGCGCCACCCTGGCGGTGT
CGCTGGTGGTCGGCGGCAAGCTGTGGGGCCTGGTTGTCTGTCACCATTATCTGCCGCGCTTCATCCGTTT
CGAGCTGCGGGCGATCTGCAAACGGCTCGCCGAAAGGATCGCGACGCGGATCACCGCGCTTGAGAGCTAA
ACCGGTTAGTAATGAGTTTAAACGGGGGAGGCTAACTGAAACACGGAAGGAGACAATACCGGAAGGAACC
CGCGCTATGACGGCAATAAAAAGACAGAATAAAACGCACGGGTGTTGGGTCGTTTGTTCATAAACGCGGG
GTTCGGTCCCAGGGCTGGCACTCTGTCGATACCCCACCGAGACCCCATTGGGGCCAATACGCCCGCGTTT
CTTCCTTTTCCCCACCCCACCCCCCAAGTTCGGGTGAAGGCCCAGGGCTCGCAGCCAACGTCGGGGCGGC
AGGCCCTGCCATAGCAGATCTGCGCAGCTGGGGCTCTAGGGGGTATCCCC
[124 nt withheld, positions 3551-3674]
C
[91 nt withheld, positions 3676-3766]
A
[49 nt withheld, positions 3768-3816]
CCTTTGACGTTGGAGTCCACGTTCTTT
[37 nt withheld, positions 3844-3880]
ACCCTATCTCGGTCTATTCTTTTGATTTATAAGGGATTTTGCCGATTTCGGCCTATTGGTTAAAAAATGA
GCTGATTTAACAAAAATTTAACGCGAATTAATTCTGTGGAATGTGTGTCAGTTAGGGTGTGGAAAGTCCC
CAGGCTCCCCAGCAGGCAGAAGTATGCAAAGCATGCATCTCAATTAGTCAGCAACCAGGTGTGGAAAGTC
CCCAGGCTCCCCAGCAGGCAGAAGTATGCAAAGCATGCATCTCAATTAGTCAGCAACCATAGTCCCGCCC
CTAACTCCGCCCATCCCGCCCCTAACTCCGCCCAGTTCCGCCCATTCTCCGCCCCATGGCTGACTAATTT
TTTTTATTTATGCAGAGGCCGAGGCCGCCTCTGCCTCTGAGCTATTCCAGAAGTAGTGAGGAGGCTTTTT
TGGAGGCCTAGGCTTTTGCAAAAAGCTCCCGGGAGCTTGTATATCCATTTTCGGATCTGATCAAGAGACA
GGATGAGGATCGTTTCGCATGATTGAACAAGATGGATTGCACGCAGGTTCTCCGGCCGCTTGGGTGGAGA
GGCTATTCGGCTATGACTGGGCACAACAGACAATCGGCTGCTCTGATGCCGCCGTGTTCCGGCTGTCAGC
GCAGGGGCGCCCGGTTCTTTTTGTCAAGACCGACCTGTCCGGTGCCCTGAATGAACTGCAGGACGAGGCA
GCGCGGCTATCGTGGCTGGCCACGACGGGCGTTCCTTGCGCAGCTGTGCTCGACGTTGTCACTGAAGCGG
GAAGGGACTGGCTGCTATTGGGCGAAGTGCCGGGGCAGGATCTCCTGTCATCTCACCTTGCTCCTGCCGA
GAAAGTATCCATCATGGCTGATGCAATGCGGCGGCTGCATACGCTTGATCCGGCTACCTGCCCATTCGAC
CACCAAGCGAAACATCGCATCGAGCGAGCACGTACTCGGATGGAAGCCGGTCTTGTCGATCAGGATGATC
TGGACGAAGAGCATCAGGGGCTCGCGCCAGCCGAACTGTTCGCCAGGCTCAAGGCGCGCATGCCCGACGG
CGAGGATCTCGTCGTGACCCATGGCGATGCCTGCTTGCCGAATATCATGGTGGAAAATGGCCGCTTTTCT
GGATTCATCGACTGTGGCCGGCTGGGTGTGGCGGACCGCTATCAGGACATAGCGTTGGCTACCCGTGATA
TTGCTGAAGAGCTTGGCGGCGAATGGGCTGACCGCTTCCTCGTGCTTTACGGTATCGCCGCTCCCGATTC
GCAGCGCATCGCCTTCTATCGCCTTCTTGACGAGTTCTTCTGAGCGGGACTCTGGGGTTCGCGAAATGAC
CGACCAAGCGACGCCCAACCTGCCATCACGAGATTTCGATTCCACCGCCGCCTTCTATGAAAGGTTGGGC
TTCGGAATCGTTTTCCGGGACGCCGGCTGGATGATCCTCCAGCGCGGGGATCTCATGCTGGAGTTCTTCG
CCCACCCCAACTTGTTTATTGCAGCTTATAATGGTTACAAATAAAGCAATAGCATCACAAATTTCACAAA
TAAAGCATTTTTTTCACTGCATTCTAGTTGTGGTTTGTCCAAACTCATCAATGTATCTTATCATGTCTGT
ATACCGTCGACCTCTAGCTAGAGCTTGGCGTAATCATGGTCATAGCTGTTTCCTGTGTGAAATTGTTATC
CGCTCACAATTCCACACAACATACGAGCCGGAAGCATAAAGTGTAAAGCCTGGGGTGCCTAATGAGTGAG
CTAACTCACATTAATTGCGTTGCGCTCACTGCCCGCTTTCCAGTCGGGAAACCTGTCGTGCCAGCTGCAT
TAATGAATCGGCCAACGCGCGGGGAGAGGCGGTTTGCGTATTGGGCGCTCTTCCGCTTCCTCGCTCACTG
ACTCGCTGCGCTCGGTCGTTCGGCTGCGGCGAGCGGTATCAGCTCACTCAAAGGCGGTAATACGGTTATC
CACAGAATCAGGGGATAACGCAGGAAAGAACATGTGAGCAAAAGGCCAGCAAAAGGCCAGGAACCGTAAA
AAGGCCGCGTTGCTGGCGTTTTTCCATAGGCTCCGCCCCCCTGACGAGCATCACAAAAATCGACGCTCAA
GTCAGAGGTGGCGAAACCCGACAGGACTATAAAGATACCAGGCGTTTCCCCCTGGAAGCTCCCTCGTGCG
CTCTCCTGTTCCGACCCTGCCGCTTACCGGATACCTGTCCGCCTTTCTCCCTTCGGGAAGCGTGGCGCTT
TCTCATAGCTCACGCTGTAGGTATCTCAGTTCGGTGTAGGTCGTTCGCTCCAAGCTGGGCTGTGTGCACG
AACCCCCCGTTCAGCCCGACCGCTGCGCCTTATCCGGTAACTATCGTCTTGAGTCCAACCCGGTAAGACA
CGACTTATCGCCACTGGCAGCAGCCACTGGTAACAGGATTAGCAGAGCGAGGTATGTAGGCGGTGCTACA
GAGTTCTTGAAGTGGTGGCCTAACTACGGCTACACTAGAAGAACAGTATTTGGTATCTGCGCTCTGCTGA
AGCCAGTTACCTTCGGAAAAAGAGTTGGTAGCTCTTGATCCGGCAAACAAACCACCGCTGGTAGCGGTGG
TTTTTTTGTTTGCAAGCAGCAGATTACGCGCAGAAAAAAAGGATCTCAAGAAGATCCTTTGATCTTTTCT
ACGGGGTCTGACGCTCAGTGGAACGAAAACTCACGTTAAGGGATTTTGGTCATGAGATTATCAAAAAGGA
TCTTCACCTAGATCCTTTTAAATTAAAAATGAAGTTTTAAATCAATCTAAAGTATATATGAGTAAACTTG
GTCTGACAGTTACCAATGCTTAATCAGTGAGGCACCTATCTCAGCGATCTGTCTATTTCGTTCATCCATA
GTTGCCTGACTCCCCGTCGTGTAGATAACTACGATACGGGAGGGCTTACCATCTGGCCCCAGTGCTGCAA
TGATACCGCGAGACCCACGCTCACCGGCTCCAGATTTATCAGCAATAAACCAGCCAGCCGGAAGGGCCGA
GCGCAGAAGTGGTCCTGCAACTTTATCCGCCTCCATCCAGTCTATTAATTGTTGCCGGGAAGCTAGAGTA
AGTAGTTCGCCAGTTAATAGTTTGCGCAACGTTGTTGCCATTGCTACAGGCATCGTGGTGTCACGCTCGT
CGTTTGGTATGGCTTCATTCAGCTCCGGTTCCCAACGATCAAGGCGAGTTACATGATCCCCCATGTTGTG
CAAAAAAGCGGTTAGCTCCTTCGGTCCTCCGATCGTTGTCAGAAGTAAGTTGGCCGCAGTGTTATCACTC
ATGGTTATGGCAGCACTGCATAATTCTCTTACTGTCATGCCATCCGTAAGATGCTTTTCTGTGACTGGTG
AGTACTCAACCAAGTCATTCTGAGAATAGTGTATGCGGCGACCGAGTTGCTCTTGCCCGGCGTCAATACG
GGATAATACCGCGCCACATAGCAGAACTTTAAAAGTGCTCATCATTGGAAAACGTTCTTCGGGGCGAAAA
CTCTCAAGGATCTTACCGCTGTTGAGATCCAGTTCGATGTAACCCACTCGTGCACCCAACTGATCTTCAG
CATCTTTTACTTTCACCAGCGTTTCTGGGTGAGCAAAAACAGGAAGGCAAAATGCCGCAAAAAAGGGAAT
AAGGGCGACACGGAAATGTTGAATACTCATACTCTTCCTTTTTCAATATTATTGAAGCATTTATCAGGGT
TATTGTCTCATGAGCGGATACATATTTGAATGTATTTAGAAAAATAAACAAATAGGGGTTCCGCGCACAT
TTCCCCGAAAAGTGCCACCTGACGTCGACGGATCGGGAGATCTCCCGATCCCCTATGGTGCACTCTCAGT
ACAATCTGCTCTGATGCCGCATAGTTAAGCCAGTATCTGCTCCCTGCTTGTGTGTTGGAGGTCGCTGAGT
AGTGCG
